>Addgene plasmid #184523 | p8291 MSCV-Neo C-HA 18E7 ΔDLLC | addgene full sequence | sequence record 363830 | Addgene Partial NGS Result
CGATGTAACCCACTCGTGCACCCAACTGATCTTCAGCATCTTTTACTTTCACCAGCGTTTCTGGGTGAGC
AAAAACAGGAAGGCAAAATGCCGCAAAAAAGGGAATAAGGGCGACACGGAAATGTTGAATACTCATACTC
TTCCTTTTTCAATATTATTGAAGCATTTATCAGGGTTATTGTCTCATGAGCGGATACATATTTGAATGTA
TTTAGAAAAATAAACAAATAGGGGTTCCGCGCACATTTCCCCGAAAAGTGCCACCTGCAGCCTGAATATG
GGCCAAACAGGATATCTGTGGTAAGCAGTTCCTGCCCCGGCTCAGGGCCAAGAACAGATGGAACAGCTGA
ATATGGGCCAAACAGGATATCTGTGGTAAGCAGTTCCTGCCCCGGCTCAGGGCCAAGAACAGATGGTCCC
CAGATGCGGTCCCGCCCTCAGCAGTTTCTAGAGAACCATCAGATGTTTCCAGGGTGCCCCAAGGACCTGA
AATGACCCTGTGCCTTATTTGAACTAACCAATCAGTTCGCTTCTCGCTTCTGTTCGCGCGCTTCTGCTCC
CCGAGCTCAATAAAAGAGCCCACAACCCCTCACTCGGCGCGCCAGTCCTCCGATAGACTGCGTCGCCCGG
GTACCCGTATTCCCAATAAAGCCTCTTGCTGTTTGCATCCGAATCGTGGACTCGCTGATCCTTGGGAGGG
TCTCCTCAGATTGATTGACTGCCCACCTCGGGGGTCTTTCATTTGGAGGTTCCACCGAGATTTGGAGACC
CCTGCCCAGGGACCACCGACCCCCCCGCCGGGAGGTAAGCTGGCCAGCGGTCGTTTCGTGTCTGTCTCTG
TCTTTGTGCGTGTTTGTGCCGGCATCTAATGTTTGCGCCTGCGTCTGTACTAGTTAGCTAACTAGCTCTG
TATCTGGCGGACCCGTGGTGGAACTGACGAGTTCTGAACACCCGGCCGCAACCCTGGGAGACGTCCCAGG
GACTTTGGGGGCCGTTTTTGTGGCCCGACCTGAGGAAGGGAGTCGATGTGGAATCCGACCCCGTCAGGAT
ATGTGGTTCTGGTAGGAGACGAGAACCTAAAACAGTTCCCGCCTCCGTCTGAATTTTTGCTTTCGGTTTG
GAACCGAAGCCGCGCGTCTTGTCTGCTGCAGCGCTGCAGCATCGTTCTGTGTTGTCTCTGTCTGACTGTG
TTTCTGTATTTGTCTGAAAATTAGGGCCAGACTGTTACCACTCCCTTAAGTTTGACCTTAGGTCACTGGA
AAGATGTCGAGCGGATCGCTCACAACCAGTCGGTAGATGTCAAGAAGAGACGTTGGGTTACCTTCTGCTC
TGCAGAATGGCCAACCTTTAACGTCGGATGGCCGCGAGACGGCACCTTTAACCGAGACCTCATCACCCAG
GTTAAGATCAAGGTCTTTTCACCTGGCCCGCATGGACACCCAGACCAGGTCCCCTACATCGTGACCTGGG
AAGCCTTGGCTTTTGACCCCCCTCCCTGGGTCAAGCCCTTTGTACACCCTAAGCCTCCGCCTCCTCTTCC
TCCATCCGCCCCGTCTCTCCCCCTTGAACCTCCTCGTTCGACCCCGCCTCGATCCTCCCTTTATCCAGCC
CTCACTCCTTCTCTAGGCGCCGGAATTAGATCTAATACGACTCACTATAGGGAGACCCAAGCTGGCTAGT
TAAGCTATCAACAAGTTTGTACAAAAAAGTTGGCACCATGCATGGACCTAAGGCAACATTGCAAGACATT
GTATTGCATTTAGAGCCCCAAAATGAAATTCCGGTTCACGAGCAATTAAGCGACTCAGAGGAAGAAAACG
ATGAAATAGATGGAGTTAATCATCAACATTTACCAGCCCGACGAGCCGAACCACAACGTCACACAATGTT
GTGTATGTGTTGTAAGTGTGAAGCCAGAATTGAGCTAGTAGTAGAAAGCTCAGCAGACGACCTTCGAGCA
TTCCAGCAGCTGTTTCTGAACACCCTGTCCTTTGTGTGTCCGTGGTGTGCATCCCAGCAGCCAACTTTCT
TGTACAAAGTGGTTGATCTAGAGGGCCCGCGGTTCGAACTCGAGTCGGCCGCTGGAGGATACCCCTACGA
CGTGCCCGACTACGCCTAGAATTCTACCGGGTAGGGGAGGCGCTTTTCCCAAGGCAGTCTGGAGCATGCG
CTTTAGCAGCCCCGCTGGGCACTTGGCGCTACACAAGTGGCCTCTGGCCTCGCACACATTCCACATCCAC
CGGTAGGCGCCAACCGGCTCCGTTCTTTGGTGGCCCCTTCGCGCCACCTTCTACTCCTCCCCTAGTCAGG
AAGTTCCCCCCCGCCCCGCAGCTCGCGTCGTGCAGGACGTGACAAATGGAAGTAGCACGTCTCACTAGTC
TCGTGCAGATGGACAGCACCGCTGAGCAATGGAAGCGGGTAGGCCTTTGGGGCAGCGGCCAATAGCAGCT
TTGCTCCTTCGCTTTCTGGGCTCAGAGGCTGGGAAGGGGTGGGTCCGGGGGCGGGCTCAGGGGCGGGCTC
AGGGGCGGGGCGGGCGCCCGAAGGTCCTCCGGAGGCCCGGCATTCTGCACGCTTCAAAAGCGCACGTCTG
CCGCGCTGTTCTCCTCTTCCTCATCTCCGGGCCTTTCGACCTGCAGCCCAAGCTTACCATGATTGAACAA
GATGGATTGCACGCAGGTTCTCCGGCCGCTTGGGTGGAGAGGCTATTCGGCTATGACTGGGCACAACAGA
CAATCGGCTGCTCTGATGCCGCCGTGTTCCGGCTGTCAGCGCAGGGGCGCCCGGTTCTTTTTGTCAAGAC
CGACCTGTCCGGTGCCCTGAATGAACTGCAAGACGAGGCAGCGCGGCTATCGTGGCTGGCCACGACGGGC
GTTCCTTGCGCAGCTGTGCTCGACGTTGTCACTGAAGCGGGAAGGGACTGGCTGCTATTGGGCGAAGTGC
CGGGGCAGGATCTCCTGTCATCTCACCTTGCTCCTGCCGAGAAAGTATCCATCATGGCTGATGCAATGCG
GCGGCTGCATACGCTTGATCCGGCTACCTGCCCATTCGACCACCAAGCGAAACATCGCATCGAGCGAGCA
CGTACTCGGATGGAAGCCGGTCTTGTCGATCAGGATGATCTGGACGAAGAGCATCAGGGGCTCGCGCCAG
CCGAACTGTTCGCCAGGCTCAAGGCGAGCATGCCCGACGGCGAGGATCTCGTCGTGACCCATGGCGATGC
CTGCTTGCCGAATATCATGGTGGAAAATGGCCGCTTTTCTGGATTCATCGACTGTGGCCGGCTGGGTGTG
GCGGACCGCTATCAGGACATAGCGTTGGCTACCCGTGATATTGCTGAAGAGCTTGGCGGCGAATGGGCTG
ACCGCTTCCTCGTGCTTTACGGTATCGCCGCTCCCGATTCGCAGCGCATCGCCTTCTATCGCCTTCTTGA
CGAGTTCTTCTGACGCCCGACCGAAAGGAGCGCACGACCCCATGCATCGATAAAATAAAAGATTTTATTT
AGTCTCCAGAAAAAGGGGGGAATGAAAGACCCCACCTGTAGGTTTGGCAAGCTAGCTTAAGTAACGCCAT
TTTGCAAGGCATGGAAAATACATAACTGAGAATAGAGAAGTTCAGATCAAGGTTAGGAACAGAGAGACAG
CAGAATATGGGCCAAACAGGATATCTGTGGTAAGCAGTTCCTGCCCCGGCTCAGGGCCAAGAACAGATGG
TCCCCAGATGCGGTCCCGCCCTCAGCAGTTTCTAGAGAACCATCAGATGTTTCCAGGGTGCCCCAAGGAC
CTGAAATGACCCTGTGCCTTATTTGAACTAACCAATCAGTTCGCTTCTCGCTTCTGTTCGCGCGCTTCTG
CTCCCCGAGCTCAATAAAAGAGCCCACAACCCCTCACTCGGCGCGCCAGTCCTCCGATAGACTGCGTCGC
CCGGGTACCCGTGTATCCAATAAACCCTCTTGCAGTTGCATCCGACTTGTGGTCTCGCTGTTCCTTGGGA
GGGTCTCCTCTGAGTGATTGACTACCCGTCAGCGGGGGTCTTTCATGGGTAACAGTTTCTTGAAGTTGGA
GAACAACATTCTGAGGGTAGGAGTCGAATATTAAGTAATCCTGACTCAATTAGCCACTGTTTTGAATCCA
CATACTCCAATACTCCTGAAATAGTTCATTATGGACAGCGCAGAAAGAGCTGGGGAGAATTGTGAAATTG
TTATCCGCTCACAATTCCACACAACATACGAGCCGGAAGCATAAAGTGTAAAGCCTGGGGTGCCTAATGA
GTGAGCTAACTCACATTAATTGCGTTGCGCTCACTGCCCGCTTTCCAGTCGGGAAACCTGTCGTGCCAGC
TGCATTAATGAATCGGCCAACGCGCGGGGAGAGGCGGTTTGCGTATTGGGCGCTCTTCCGCTTCCTCGCT
CACTGACTCGCTGCGCTCGGTCGTTCGGCTGCGGCGAGCGGTATCAGCTCACTCAAAGGCGGTAATACGG
TTATCCACAGAATCAGGGGATAACGCAGGAAAGAACATGTGAGCAAAAGGCCAGCAAAAGGCCAGGAACC
GTAAAAAGGCCGCGTTGCTGGCGTTTTTCCATAGGCTCCGCCCCCCTGACGAGCATCACAAAAATCGACG
CTCAAGTCAGAGGTGGCGAAACCCGACAGGACTATAAAGATACCAGGCGTTTCCCCTTGGAAGCTCCCTC
GTGCGCTCTCCTGTTCCGACCCTGCCGCTTACCGGATACCTGTCCGCCTTTCTCCCTTCGGGAAGCGTGG
CGCTTTCTCATAGCTCACGCTGTAGGTATCTCAGTTCGGTGTAGGTCGTTCGCTCCAAGCTGGGCTGTGT
GCACGAACCCCCCGTTCAGCCCGACCGCTGCGCCTTATCCGGTAACTATCGTCTTGAGTCCAACCCGGTA
AGACACGACTTATCGCCACTGGCAGCAGCCACTGGTAACAGGATTAGCAGAGCGAGGTATGTAGGCGGTG
CTACAGAGTTCTTGAAGTGGTGGCCTAACTACGGCTACACTAGAAGAACAGTATTTGGTATCTGCGCTCT
GCTGAAGCCAGTTACCTTCGGAAAAAGAGTTGGTAGCTCTTGATCCGGCAAACAAACCACCGCTGGTAGC
GGTGGTTTTTTTGTTTGCAAGCAGCAGATTACGCGCAGAAAAAAAGGATCTCAAGAAGATCCTTTGATCT
TTTCTACGGGGTCTGACGCTCAGTGGAACGAAAACTCACGTTAAGGGATTTTGGTCATGAGATTATCAAA
AAGGATCTTCACCTAGATCCTTTTAAATTAAAAATGAAGTTTTAAATCAATCTAAAGTATATATGAGTAA
ACTTGGTCTGACAGTTACCAATGCTTAATCAGTGAGGCACCTATCTCAGCGATCTGTCTATTTCGTTCAT
CCATAGTTGCCTGACTCCCCGTCGTGTAGATAACTACGATACGGGAGGGCTTACCATCTGGCCCCAGTGC
TGCAATGATACCGCGAGACCCACGCTCACCGGCTCCAGATTTATCAGCAATAAACCAGCCAGCCGGAAGG
GCCGAGCGCAGAAGTGGTCCTGCAACTTTATCCGCCTCCATCCAGTCTATTAATTGTTGCCGGGAAGCTA
GAGTAAGTAGTTCGCCAGTTAATAGTTTGCGCAACGTTGTTGCCATTGCTACAGGCATCGTGGTGTCACG
CTCGTCGTTTGGTATGGCTTCATTCAGCTCCGGTTCCCAACGATCAAGGCGAGTTACATGATCCCCCATG
TTGTGCAAAAAAGCGGTTAGCTCCTTCGGTCCTCCGATCGTTGTCAGAAGTAAGTTGGCCGCAGTGTTAT
CACTCATGGTTATGGCAGCACTGCATAATTCTCTTACTGTCATGCCATCCGTAAGATGCTTTTCTGTGAC
TGGTGAGTACTCAACCAAGTCATTCTGAGAATAGTGTATGCGGCGACCGAGTTGCTCTTGCCCGGCGTCA
ATACGGGATAATACCGCGCCACATAGCAGAACTTTAAAAGTGCTCATCATTGGAAAACGTTCTTCGGGGC
GAAAACTCTCAAGGATCTTACCGCTGTTGAGATCCAGTTCGATGTAACCCACTCGTGCACCCAACTGATC
TTCAGCATCTTTTACTTTCACCAGCGTTTCTGGGTGAGCAAAAACAGGAAGGCAAAATGCCGCAAAAAAG
GGAATAAGGGCGACACGGAAATGTTGAATACTCATACTCTTCCTTTTTCAATATTATTGAAGCATTTATC
AGGGTTATTGTCTCATGAGCGGATACATATTTGAATGTATTTAGAAAAATAAACAAATAGGGGTTCCGCG
CACATTTCCCCGAAAAGTGCCACCTGACGTCTAAGAAACCATTATTATCATGACATTAACCTATAAAAAT
AGGCGTATCACGAGGCCCTTTCGTCTCGCGCGTTTCGGTGATGACGGTGAAAACCTCTGACACATGCAGC
TCCCGGAGACGGTCACAGCTTGTCTGTAAGCGGATGCCGGGAGCAGACAAGCCCGTCAGGGCGCGTCAGC
GGGTGTTGGCGGGTGTCGGGGCTGGCTTAACTATGCGGCATCAGAGCAGATTGTACTGAGAGTGCACCAT
ATGCGGTGTGAAATACCGCACAGATGCGTAAGGAGAAAATACCGCATCAGGCGCCATTCGCCATTCAGGC
TGCGCAACTGTTGGGAAGGGCGATCGGTGCGGGCCTCTTCGCTATTACGCCAGCTGGCGAAAGGGGGATG
TGCTGCAAGGCGATTAAGTTGGGTAACGCCAGGGTTTTCCCAGTCACGACGTTGTAAAACGACGGCGCAA
GGAATGGTGCATGCAAGGAGATGGCGCCCAACAGTCCCCCGGCCACGGGGCCTGCCACCATACCCACGCC
GAAACAAGCGCTCATGAGCCCGAAGTGGCGAGCCCGATCTTCCCCATCGGTGATGTCGGCGATATAGGCG
CCAGCAACCGCACCTGTGGCGCCGGTGATGCCGGCCACGATGCGTCCGGCGTAGAGGCGATTAGTCCAAT
TTGTTAAAGACAGGATATCAGTGGTCCAGGCTCTAGTTTTGACTCAACAATATCACCAGCTGAAGCCTAT
AGAGTACGAGCCATAGATAAAATAAAAGATTTTATTTAGTCTCCAGAAAAAGGGGGGAATGAAAGACCCC
ACCTGTAGGTTTGGCAAGCTAGCTTAAGTAACGCCATTTTGCAAGGCATGGAAAATACATAACTGAGAAT
AGAGAAGTTCAGATCAAGGTTAGGAACAGAGAGACAGCAGAATATGGGCCAAACAGGATATCTGTGGTAA
GCAGTTCCTGCCCCGGCTCAGGGCCAAGAACAGATG
Features (pLannotate 1.2.2; 25 found; start..end, strand, type, name):
      1..136     -  CDS            AmpR (fragment): β-lactamase; bla; confers resistance to ampicillin, carbenicillin, and related antibiotics
    137..241     -  promoter       AmpR promoter: bla
    272..720     +  LTR            LTR: long terminal repeat from Moloney murine leukemia virus
    807..1148    +  misc_feature   MESV Ψ: packaging signal of murine embryonic stem cell virus
   1215..1631    +  CDS            gag (truncated): truncated Moloney murine leukemia virus (MMLV) gag gene lacking the start codon
   1643..1661    +  promoter       T7 promoter: promoter for bacteriophage T7 RNA polymerase
   1692..1709    +  protein_bind   attB1 (fragment): mutant version of attB; core recombination site for the Gateway® BP reaction BP Clonase™
   1718..2020    +  CDS            E7: VE7_HPV18 - Experimental evidence at protein level: Swiss-Prot protein existence level 1. Plays a role in viral genome replication by driving entry of quiescent cells into the cell cycle. Stimulation of progression from G1 to S phase allows the virus to efficiently use the cellular DNA replicating machinery to achieve viral genome replication. E7 protein has both transforming and trans-activating activities. Induces the disassembly of the E2F1 transcription factor from RB1, with subsequent transcriptional activation of E2F1-regulated S-phase genes. Interferes with host histone deacetylation me
   2025..2042    -  protein_bind   attB2 (fragment): mutant version of attB; core recombination site for the Gateway® BP reaction BP Clonase™
   2129..2628    +  promoter       PGK promoter: mouse phosphoglycerate kinase 1 promoter
   2649..3443    +  CDS            NeoR/KanR: aminoglycoside phosphotransferase from Tn5; aph(3')-II (or nptII); confers resistance to neomycin, kanamycin, and G418 (Geneticin®)
   3522..4036    +  LTR            3' LTR: 3' long terminal repeat from murine embryonic stem cell virus
   4198..4214    -  protein_bind   lac operator: The lac repressor binds to the lac operator to inhibit transcription in E. coli. This inhibition can be relieved by adding lactose or isopropyl-β-D-thiogalactopyranoside (IPTG). lac repressor encoded by lacI
   4222..4252    -  promoter       lac promoter: promoter for the E. coli lac operon
   4267..4288    -  protein_bind   CAP binding site: CAP binding activates transcription in the presence of cAMP. E. coli catabolite activator protein
   4301..4393    -  CDS            lacI (fragment): lac repressor; lacI; The lac repressor binds to the lac operator to inhibit transcription in E. coli. This inhibition can be relieved by adding lactose or isopropyl-β-D-thiogalactopyranoside (IPTG).
   4576..5164    -  rep_origin     ori: high-copy-number ColE1/pMB1/pBR322/pUC origin of replication
   5335..6195    -  CDS            AmpR: β-lactamase; bla; confers resistance to ampicillin, carbenicillin, and related antibiotics
   6196..6300    -  promoter       AmpR promoter: bla
   6395..6430    +  CDS            rop (fragment): Rop protein, which maintains plasmids at low copy number; rop
   6532..6631    +  misc_feature   bom (fragment): basis of mobility region from pBR322
   6637..6786    -  CDS            lacZα (fragment): LacZα fragment of β-galactosidase; lacZ fragment
   6786..6987    -  CDS            TcR (fragment): tetracycline efflux protein; tet; confers resistance to tetracycline
   6988..7086    +  CDS            env (fragment): murine leukemia virus gPr80 envelope polyprotein precursor; env; proteolytically cleaved into gp70SU and p15TM subunits
   7128..7316    +  LTR            5' LTR (fragment): 5' long terminal repeat from murine embryonic stem cell virus
