[The description below was written by a language model from this plasmid's Addgene catalogue record and pLannotate feature annotations shown in this document.]
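Description:
p8291 MSCV-Neo C-HA 18E7 ΔDLLC is a murine stem cell virus (MSCV)-based retroviral vector for stable expression of a mutant human papillomavirus 18 E7 oncoprotein in mammalian cells. It is maintained in E. coli through a high-copy ColE1/pUC-type origin and an ampicillin resistance gene. The annotated sequence is described as a partial NGS assembly. It contains an extra AmpR fragment with its promoter, a partial 5' LTR at its end, and scattered remnants of lacI, lacZα, rop, bom, TcR and env, so some of the backbone annotations may reflect assembly or cloning-history artefacts rather than functional parts.

The retroviral cassette runs from a 5' LTR through the MESV Ψ packaging signal and a truncated gag segment lacking its start codon, which together support packaging of the genomic RNA into virions when gag, pol and env are supplied in trans. The E7 coding sequence was introduced by Gateway cloning and sits between attB1 and attB2 remnants, downstream of a short T7 promoter. In transduced cells it is transcribed from the MSCV LTR. According to the catalogue entry, the insert carries a deletion of the DLLC residues and a C-terminal HA tag for detection or immunoprecipitation, although the feature table does not annotate the tag separately. The record does not state the functional consequence of the deletion. Downstream, a mouse PGK promoter drives NeoR, allowing G418 selection of transduced cells, and the 3' LTR closes the provirus.

The stated purpose is expression of HPV18 E7 ΔDLLC. The associated publication concerns YAP1 activation by HPV E7 and basal cell identity in squamous epithelia.
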