Addgene plasmid #184523: p8291 MSCV-Neo C-HA 18E7 ΔDLLC
Purpose: Expression of HPV18 E7 ΔDLLC
Depositing lab: Elizabeth White. Depositing organization: University of Pennsylvania. Publication: YAP1 activation by human papillomavirus E7 promotes basal cell identity in squamous epithelia. Hatterschide J, Castagnino P, Kim HW, Sperry SM, Montone KT, Basu D, White EA. Elife. 2022 Feb 16;11. pii: 75466. doi: 10.7554/eLife.75466. PubMed 35170430.
Backbone
  Vector backbone: MSCV
  Vector type: Retroviral
  Selectable markers: Neomycin (select with G418)
Growth in bacteria
  Bacterial resistance: Ampicillin, 100 μg/mL
  Growth temperature: 37°C
  Growth strain: NEB Stable
  Copy number: High Copy
Gene/Insert
  Gene/Insert name: HPV18 E7 ΔDLLC
  Species: Human papillomavirus
  Mutation: deletion of DLLC
  Promoter: MSCV LTR
  Tag / fusion protein: HA (C terminal on insert)
  Cloning method: Gateway Cloning
Terms and licenses: Academic/Nonprofit Terms; Industry Terms: Not Available to Industry
How to cite: p8291 MSCV-Neo C-HA 18E7 ΔDLLC was a gift from Elizabeth White (Addgene plasmid # 184523 ; http://n2t.net/addgene:184523 ; RRID:Addgene_184523)
